Addgene plasmid #143460: TFORF1028
Purpose: Lentiviral vector for overexpressing transcription factor ORFs with unique 24-bp barcodes. Barcodes facilitate identification of transcription factors in pooled screens.
Depositing lab: Feng Zhang. Depositing organization: Broad Institute. Publication: A transcription factor atlas of directed differentiation. Joung J, Ma S, Tay T, Geiger-Schuller KR, Kirchgatterer PC, Verdine VK, Guo B, Arias-Garcia MA, Allen WE, Singh A, Kuksenko O, Abudayyeh OO, Gootenberg JS, Fu Z, Macrae RK, Buenrostro JD, Regev A, Zhang F. Cell. 2023 Jan 5;186(1):209-229.e26. doi: 10.1016/j.cell.2022.11.026. PubMed 36608654.
Backbone
  Vector backbone: pLX_TRC317
  Backbone manufacturer: Broad Institute Genetic Perturbation Platform
  Backbone size w/o insert (bp): 8264
  Vector type: Mammalian Expression, Lentiviral
  Selectable markers: Puromycin
Growth in bacteria
  Bacterial resistance: Ampicillin, 100 μg/mL
  Growth temperature: 37°C
  Growth strain: NEB Stable
  Copy number: High Copy
Gene/Insert
  Gene/Insert name: RARA
  Species: H. sapiens (human)
  Insert size (bp): 1199
  Entrez Gene: RARA (a.k.a. NR1B1, RAR, RARalpha)
  Promoter: EF1a
  Cloning method: Unknown
  Sequencing primers: 5′ GGGTGGAGACTGAAGTTAGGCCAG; 3′ CACATAGCGTAAAAGGAGCAACATAG
Terms and licenses: Academic/Nonprofit Terms; Industry Terms: Not Available to Industry
Depositor comments: NM_001145302,ENST00000425707 . The transcription factor ORF portion of this plasmid was synthesized by Genewiz. Please test multiple small colonies in case of plasmid recombination. To make this collection available in a timely manner, a portion of this collection was not fully sequenced by Addgene. If an Addgene verified full plasmid sequence is not available, please contact us prior to placing an order to request the full sequence.
How to cite: TFORF1028 was a gift from Feng Zhang (Addgene plasmid # 143460 ; http://n2t.net/addgene:143460 ; RRID:Addgene_143460)
