[The description below was written by a language model from this plasmid's Addgene catalogue record and pLannotate feature annotations shown in this document.]
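Description:
TFORF1028 is a third-generation-style, self-inactivating lentiviral expression plasmid built on the pLX_TRC317 backbone and carrying the human retinoic acid receptor alpha (RARA) open reading frame. It belongs to a barcoded transcription factor ORF collection. In bacteria it is maintained through a high-copy ColE1/pUC-type origin and selected with ampicillin via the β-lactamase gene. An f1 origin and remnants of a lac/lacZα cloning region flanked by T3 and T7 promoters are also present in the backbone. The depositor warns that recombination can occur, as is common for plasmids carrying LTR repeats.

The viral portion begins with an RSV promoter fused to a truncated HIV-1 5' LTR, which drives genomic RNA production in packaging cells. It is followed by the Ψ packaging signal with a gag fragment and by the Rev response element for Rev-dependent nuclear export. An SV40 early promoter/origin drives the puromycin N-acetyltransferase gene, allowing selection of transduced mammalian cells. A cPPT/CTS element, which aids nuclear import of the viral genome, lies downstream of this. The EF-1α promoter then drives constitutive expression of the RARA ORF, which the record links to a specific transcript isoform and notes was made by gene synthesis. WPRE follows to enhance transcript stability and expression, ahead of the ΔU3 3' LTR and an SV40 polyadenylation signal. The 24-bp barcode described in the record is not annotated as a feature. A short U6 promoter fragment is annotated between the ORF and WPRE, but the record does not say what it is for.

The construct is intended for overexpressing RARA in mammalian cells. It can be used alone or in pooled screens, where the barcode identifies which transcription factor each cell received, as in directed differentiation studies.
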