Features (pLannotate 1.2.2; 31 found; start..end, strand, type, name):
      5..231     +  promoter       RSV promoter: Rous sarcoma virus enhancer/promoter
    232..412     +  LTR            5' LTR (truncated): truncated 5' long terminal repeat (LTR) from HIV-1
    459..584     +  misc_feature   HIV-1 Ψ: packaging signal of human immunodeficiency virus type 1
    568..931     +  CDS            HIV-1 gag (fragment): gag protein from human immunodeficiency virus 1; gag
   1077..1310    +  misc_feature   RRE: The Rev response element (RRE) of HIV-1 allows for Rev-dependent mRNA export from the nucleus to the cytoplasm.
   1687..1713    +  CDS            Rev (fragment): human immunodeficiency virus 1 (HIV-1) Rev protein; rev; enhances nuclear export of unspliced and incompletely spliced viral mRNAs
   1720..1743    +  promoter       SV40 promoter (fragment): SV40 early promoter
   1744..1815    +  promoter       SV40 promoter (fragment): SV40 enhancer and early promoter
   1839..1974    +  rep_origin     SV40 ori: SV40 origin of replication
   2020..2616    +  CDS            PuroR (fragment): puromycin N-acetyltransferase; pac from Streptomyces; confers resistance to puromycin
   2665..2782    +  misc_feature   cPPT/CTS: central polypurine tract and central termination sequence of HIV-1
   2847..2913    +  CDS            small t antigen (fragment): SV40 (simian virus 40) small t antigen
   2920..4098    +  promoter       EF-1α promoter: strong constitutive promoter for human elongation factor EF-1α
   4115..5209    +  CDS            RARA (fragment): RARA_HUMAN - Also known as NR1B1. Experimental evidence at protein level: Swiss-Prot protein existence level 1. Receptor for retinoic acid (PubMed:19850744, PubMed:16417524, PubMed:20215566). Retinoic acid receptors bind as heterodimers to their target response elements in response to their ligands, all-trans or 9- cis retinoic acid, and regulate gene expression in various biological processes (PubMed:28167758). The RXR/RAR heterodimers bind to the retinoic acid response elements (RARE) composed of tandem 5'-AGGTCA-3' sites known as DR1-DR5 (PubMed:28167758). In the absence of ligand, the RXR-
   5225..5278    +  promoter       U6 promoter (fragment): RNA polymerase III promoter for human U6 snRNA
   5320..5908    +  misc_feature   WPRE: woodchuck hepatitis virus posttranscriptional regulatory element
   5959..5978    +  misc_feature   cPPT/CTS (fragment): central polypurine tract and central termination sequence of HIV-1
   5980..6213    +  LTR            3' LTR (ΔU3): self-inactivating 3' long terminal repeat (LTR) from HIV-1
   6291..6412    +  polyA_signal   SV40 poly(A) signal: SV40 polyadenylation signal
   6452..6587    +  rep_origin     SV40 ori: SV40 origin of replication
   6608..6626    -  promoter       T7 promoter: promoter for bacteriophage T7 RNA polymerase
   6634..6789    +  CDS            lacZα (fragment): LacZα fragment of β-galactosidase; lacZ fragment
   6794..7222    +  rep_origin     f1 ori (sequence partly withheld): f1 bacteriophage origin of replication; arrow indicates direction of (+) strand synthesis
   7275..7379    +  promoter       AmpR promoter: bla
   7380..8240    +  CDS            AmpR: β-lactamase; bla; confers resistance to ampicillin, carbenicillin, and related antibiotics
   8411..8999    +  rep_origin     ori: high-copy-number ColE1/pMB1/pBR322/pUC origin of replication
   9182..9274    +  CDS            lacI (fragment): lac repressor; lacI; The lac repressor binds to the lac operator to inhibit transcription in E. coli. This inhibition can be relieved by adding lactose or isopropyl-β-D-thiogalactopyranoside (IPTG).
   9287..9308    +  protein_bind   CAP binding site: CAP binding activates transcription in the presence of cAMP. E. coli catabolite activator protein
   9323..9353    +  promoter       lac promoter: promoter for the E. coli lac operon
   9361..9377    +  protein_bind   lac operator: The lac repressor binds to the lac operator to inhibit transcription in E. coli. This inhibition can be relieved by adding lactose or isopropyl-β-D-thiogalactopyranoside (IPTG). lac repressor encoded by lacI
   9422..9440    +  promoter       T3 promoter: promoter for bacteriophage T3 RNA polymerase
>Addgene plasmid #143460 | TFORF1028 | addgene full sequence | sequence record 391411 | Addgene NGS Result
TTAATGTAGTCTTATGCAATACTCTTGTAGTCTTGCAACATGGTAACGATGAGTTAGCAACATGCCTTAC
AAGGAGAGAAAAAGCACCGTGCATGCCGATTGGTGGAAGTAAGGTGGTACGATCGTGCCTTATTAGGAAG
GCAACAGACGGGTCTGACATGGATTGGACGAACCACTGAATTGCCGCATTGCAGAGATATTGTATTTAAG
TGCCTAGCTCGATACATAAACGGGTCTCTCTGGTTAGACCAGATCTGAGCCTGGGAGCTCTCTGGCTAAC
TAGGGAACCCACTGCTTAAGCCTCAATAAAGCTTGCCTTGAGTGCTTCAAGTAGTGTGTGCCCGTCTGTT
GTGTGACTCTGGTAACTAGAGATCCCTCAGACCCTTTTAGTCAGTGTGGAAAATCTCTAGCAGTGGCGCC
CGAACAGGGACTTGAAAGCGAAAGGGAAACCAGAGGAGCTCTCTCGACGCAGGACTCGGCTTGCTGAAGC
GCGCACGGCAAGAGGCGAGGGGCGGCGACTGGTGAGTACGCCAAAAATTTTGACTAGCGGAGGCTAGAAG
GAGAGAGATGGGTGCGAGAGCGTCAGTATTAAGCGGGGGAGAATTAGATCGCGATGGGAAAAAATTCGGT
TAAGGCCAGGGGGAAAGAAAAAATATAAATTAAAACATATAGTATGGGCAAGCAGGGAGCTAGAACGATT
CGCAGTTAATCCTGGCCTGTTAGAAACATCAGAAGGCTGTAGACAAATACTGGGACAGCTACAACCATCC
CTTCAGACAGGATCAGAAGAACTTAGATCATTATATAATACAGTAGCAACCCTCTATTGTGTGCATCAAA
GGATAGAGATAAAAGACACCAAGGAAGCTTTAGACAAGATAGAGGAAGAGCAAAACAAAAGTAAGACCAC
CGCACAGCAAGCGGCCGCTGATCTTCAGACCTGGAGGAGGAGATATGAGGGACAATTGGAGAAGTGAATT
ATATAAATATAAAGTAGTAAAAATTGAACCATTAGGAGTAGCACCCACCAAGGCAAAGAGAAGAGTGGTG
CAGAGAGAAAAAAGAGCAGTGGGAATAGGAGCTTTGTTCCTTGGGTTCTTGGGAGCAGCAGGAAGCACTA
TGGGCGCAGCGTCAATGACGCTGACGGTACAGGCCAGACAATTATTGTCTGGTATAGTGCAGCAGCAGAA
CAATTTGCTGAGGGCTATTGAGGCGCAACAGCATCTGTTGCAACTCACAGTCTGGGGCATCAAGCAGCTC
CAGGCAAGAATCCTGGCTGTGGAAAGATACCTAAAGGATCAACAGCTCCTGGGGATTTGGGGTTGCTCTG
GAAAACTCATTTGCACCACTGCTGTGCCTTGGAATGCTAGTTGGAGTAATAAATCTCTGGAACAGATTTG
GAATCACACGACCTGGATGGAGTGGGACAGAGAAATTAACAATTACACAAGCTTAATACACTCCTTAATT
GAAGAATCGCAAAACCAGCAAGAAAAGAATGAACAAGAATTATTGGAATTAGATAAATGGGCAAGTTTGT
GGAATTGGTTTAACATAACAAATTGGCTGTGGTATATAAAATTATTCATAATGATAGTAGGAGGCTTGGT
AGGTTTAAGAATAGTTTTTGCTGTACTTTCTATAGTGAATAGAGTTAGGCAGGGATATTCACCATTATCG
TTTCAGACCCACCTCCCAACCCCGAGGGGACCCATGCATTGCATCTCAATTAGTCAGCAACCAGGTGTGG
AAAGTCCCCAGGCTCCCCAGCAGGCAGAAGTATGCAAAGCATGCGTCTCAATTAGTCAGCAACCATAGTC
CCGCCCCTAACTCCGCCCATCCCGCCCCTAACTCCGCCCAGTTCCGCCCATTCTCCGCCCCATGGCTGAC
TAATTTTTTTTATTTATGCAGAGGCCGAGGCCGCCTCGGCCTCTGAGCTATTCCAGAAGTAGTGAGGAGG
CTTTTTTGGAGGCCTAGGCTTTTGCAAAAAGCTTTCTAGAGGTACCACCGGAGCTTACCATGACCGAGTA
CAAGCCCACGGTGCGCCTCGCCACCCGCGACGACGTCCCCAGGGCCGTACGCACCCTCGCCGCCGCGTTC
GCCGACTACCCCGCCACGCGCCACACCGTCGATCCGGACCGCCACATCGAGCGGGTCACCGAGCTGCAAG
AACTCTTCCTCACGCGCGTCGGGCTCGACATCGGCAAGGTGTGGGTCGCGGACGACGGCGCCGCCGTGGC
GGTCTGGACCACGCCGGAGAGCGTCGAAGCGGGGGCGGTGTTCGCCGAGATCGGCCCGCGCATGGCCGAG
TTGAGCGGTTCCCGGCTGGCCGCGCAGCAACAGATGGAAGGCCTCCTGGCGCCGCACCGGCCCAAGGAGC
CCGCGTGGTTCCTGGCCACCGTCGGCGTCTCGCCCGACCACCAGGGCAAGGGTCTGGGCAGCGCCGTCGT
GCTCCCCGGAGTGGAGGCGGCCGAGCGCGCCGGGGTGCCCGCCTTCCTGGAGACCTCCGCGCCCCGCAAC
CTCCCCTTCTACGAGCGGCTCGGCTTCACCGTCACCGCCGACGTCGAGGTGCCCGAAGGACCGCGCACCT
GGTGCATGACCCGCAAGCCCGGTGCCAGTTAACGAATTCTAGATCTTGAGACAAATGGCAGTATTCATCC
ACAATTTTAAAAGAAAAGGGGGGATTGGGGGGTACAGTGCAGGGGAAAGAATAGTAGACATAATAGCAAC
AGACATACAAACTAAAGAATTACAAAAACAAATTACAAAAATTCAAAATTTTCGGGTTTATTACAGGGAC
AGCAGAGATCCACTTTGGCGCCGGCTCGAGGCCTGCAGGTGCAAAGATGGATAAAGTTTTAAACAGAGAG
GAATCTTTGCAGCTAATGGACCTTCTAGGTCTTGAAAGGAGTGGGAATTGGCTCCGGTGCCCGTCAGTGG
GCAGAGCGCACATCGCCCACAGTCCCCGAGAAGTTGGGGGGAGGGGTCGGCAATTGAACCGGTGCCTAGA
GAAGGTGGCGCGGGGTAAACTGGGAAAGTGATGTCGTGTACTGGCTCCGCCTTTTTCCCGAGGGTGGGGG
AGAACCGTATATAAGTGCAGTAGTCGCCGTGAACGTTCTTTTTCGCAACGGGTTTGCCGCCAGAACACAG
GTAAGTGCCGTGTGTGGTTCCCGCGGGCCTGGCCTCTTTACGGGTTATGGCCCTTGCGTGCCTTGAATTA
CTTCCACCTGGCTGCAGTACGTGATTCTTGATCCCGAGCTTCGGGTTGGAAGTGGGTGGGAGAGTTCGAG
GCCTTGCGCTTAAGGAGCCCCTTCGCCTCGTGCTTGAGTTGAGGCCTGGCCTGGGCGCTGGGGCCGCCGC
GTGCGAATCTGGTGGCACCTTCGCGCCTGTCTCGCTGCTTTCGATAAGTCTCTAGCCATTTAAAATTTTT
GATGACCTGCTGCGACGCTTTTTTTCTGGCAAGATAGTCTTGTAAATGCGGGCCAAGATCTGCACACTGG
TATTTCGGTTTTTGGGGCCGCGGGCGGCGACGGGGCCCGTGCGTCCCAGCGCACATGTTCGGCGAGGCGG
GGCCTGCGAGCGCGGCCACCGAGAATCGGACGGGGGTAGTCTCAAGCTGGCCGGCCTGCTCTGGTGCCTG
GCCTCGCGCCGCCGTGTATCGCCCCGCCCTGGGCGGCAAGGCTGGCCCGGTCGGCACCAGTTGCGTGAGC
GGAAAGATGGCCGCTTCCCGGCCCTGCTGCAGGGAGCTCAAAATGGAGGACGCGGCGCTCGGGAGAGCGG
GCGGGTGAGTCACCCACACAAAGGAAAAGGGCCTTTCCGTCCTCAGCCGTCGCTTCATGTGACTCCACGG
AGTACCGGGCGCCGTCCAGGCACCTCGATTAGTTCTCGAGCTTTTGGAGTACGTCGTCTTTAGGTTGGGG
GGAGGGGTTTTATGCGATGGAGTTTCCCCACACTGAGTGGGTGGAGACTGAAGTTAGGCCAGCTTGGCAC
TTGATGTAATTCTCCTTGGAATTTGCCCTTTTTGAGTTTGGATCTTGGTTCATTCTCAAGCCTCAGACAG
TGGTTCAAAGTTTTTTTCTTCCATTTCAGGTGTCGTGAGGCTAGCACCGCCACCATGGCCAGCAACAGCA
GCTCCTGCCCGACACCTGGGGGCGGGCACCTCAATGGGTACCCGGTGCCTCCCTACGCCTTCTTCTTCCC
CCCTATGCTGGGTGGACTCTCCCCGCCAGGCGCTCTGACCACTCTCCAGCACCAGCTTCCAGTTAGTGGA
TATAGCACACCATCCCCAGCCACTGTGAGAAACGACCGAAACAAGAAGAAGAAGGAGGTGCCCAAGCCCG
AGTGCTCTGAGAGCTACACGCTGACGCCGGAGGTGGGGGAGCTCATTGAGAAGGTGCGCAAAGCGCACCA
GGAAACCTTCCCTGCCCTCTGCCAGCTGGGCAAATACACTACGAACAACAGCTCAGAACAACGTGTCTCT
CTGGACATTGACCTCTGGGACAAGTTCAGTGAACTCTCCACCAAGTGCATCATTAAGACTGTGGAGTTCG
CCAAGCAGCTGCCCGGCTTCACCACCCTCACCATCGCCGACCAGATCACCCTCCTCAAGGCTGCCTGCCT
GGACATCCTGATCCTGCGGATCTGCACGCGGTACACGCCCGAGCAGGACACCATGACCTTCTCGGACGGG
CTGACCCTGAACCGGACCCAGATGCACAACGCTGGCTTCGGCCCCCTCACCGACCTGGTCTTTGCCTTCG
CCAACCAGCTGCTGCCCCTGGAGATGGATGATGCGGAGACGGGGCTGCTCAGCGCCATCTGCCTCATCTG
CGGAGACCGCCAGGACCTGGAGCAGCCGGACCGGGTGGACATGCTGCAGGAGCCGCTGCTGGAGGCGCTA
AAGGTCTACGTGCGGAAGCGGAGGCCCAGCCGCCCCCACATGTTCCCCAAGATGCTAATGAAGATTACTG
ACCTGCGAAGCATCAGCGCCAAGGGGGCTGAGCGGGTGATCACGCTGAAGATGGAGATCCCGGGCTCCAT
GCCGCCTCTCATCCAGGAAATGTTGGAGAACTCAGAGGGCCTGGACACTCTGAGCGGACAGCCGGGGGGT
GGGGGGCGGGACGGGGGTGGCCTGGCCCCCCCGCCAGGCAGCTGTAGCCCCAGCCTCAGCCCCAGCTCCA
ACAGAAGCAGCCCGGCCACCCACTCCCCGTAGTAATGAACTAGTCCGTAACTTGAAAGTATTTCGATTTC
TTGGCTTTATATATCTTGTGGAAAGGACGAGATAAGGTTGCCGCTAACAATTAAACGCGTTAAGTCGACA
ATCAACCTCTGGATTACAAAATTTGTGAAAGATTGACTGGTATTCTTAACTATGTTGCTCCTTTTACGCT
ATGTGGATACGCTGCTTTAATGCCTTTGTATCATGCTATTGCTTCCCGTATGGCTTTCATTTTCTCCTCC
TTGTATAAATCCTGGTTGCTGTCTCTTTATGAGGAGTTGTGGCCCGTTGTCAGGCAACGTGGCGTGGTGT
GCACTGTGTTTGCTGACGCAACCCCCACTGGTTGGGGCATTGCCACCACCTGTCAGCTCCTTTCCGGGAC
TTTCGCTTTCCCCCTCCCTATTGCCACGGCGGAACTCATCGCCGCCTGCCTTGCCCGCTGCTGGACAGGG
GCTCGGCTGTTGGGCACTGACAATTCCGTGGTGTTGTCGGGGAAATCATCGTCCTTTCCTTGGCTGCTCG
CCTGTGTTGCCACCTGGATTCTGCGCGGGACGTCCTTCTGCTACGTCCCTTCGGCCCTCAATCCAGCGGA
CCTTCCTTCCCGCGGCCTGCTGCCGGCTCTGCGGCCTCTTCCGCGTCTTCGCCTTCGCCCTCAGACGAGT
CGGATCTCCCTTTGGGCCGCCTCCCCGCGTCGACTTTAAGACCAATGACTTACAAGGCAGCTGTAGATCT
TAGCCACTTTTTAAAAGAAAAGGGGGGACTGGAAGGGCTAATTCACTCCCAACGAAGACAAGATCTGCTT
TTTGCTTGTACTGGGTCTCTCTGGTTAGACCAGATCTGAGCCTGGGAGCTCTCTGGCTAACTAGGGAACC
CACTGCTTAAGCCTCAATAAAGCTTGCCTTGAGTGCTTCAAGTAGTGTGTGCCCGTCTGTTGTGTGACTC
TGGTAACTAGAGATCCCTCAGACCCTTTTAGTCAGTGTGGAAAATCTCTAGCAGTACGTATAGTAGTTCA
TGTCATCTTATTATTCAGTATTTATAACTTGCAAAGAAATGAATATCAGAGAGTGAGAGGAACTTGTTTA
TTGCAGCTTATAATGGTTACAAATAAAGCAATAGCATCACAAATTTCACAAATAAAGCATTTTTTTCACT
GCATTCTAGTTGTGGTTTGTCCAAACTCATCAATGTATCTTATCATGTCTGGCTCTAGCTATCCCGCCCC
TAACTCCGCCCATCCCGCCCCTAACTCCGCCCAGTTCCGCCCATTCTCCGCCCCATGGCTGACTAATTTT
TTTTATTTATGCAGAGGCCGAGGCCGCCTCGGCCTCTGAGCTATTCCAGAAGTAGTGAGGAGGCTTTTTT
GGAGGCCTAGGGACGTACCCAATTCGCCCTATAGTGAGTCGTATTACGCGCGCTCACTGGCCGTCGTTTT
ACAACGTCGTGACTGGGAAAACCCTGGCGTTACCCAACTTAATCGCCTTGCAGCACATCCCCCTTTCGCC
AGCTGGCGTAATAGCGAAGAGGCCCGCACCGATCGCCCTTCCCAACAGTTGCGCAGCCTGAATGGCGAAT
GGG
[124 nt withheld, positions 6794-6917]
C
[91 nt withheld, positions 6919-7009]
A
[49 nt withheld, positions 7011-7059]
CCTTTGACGTTGGAGTCCACGTTCTTT
[37 nt withheld, positions 7087-7123]
ACCCTATCTCGGTCTATTCTTTTGATTTATAAGGGATTTTGCCGATTTCGGCCTATTGGTTAAAAAATGA
GCTGATTTAACAAAAATTTAACGCGAATTTTAACAAAATATTAACGCTTACAATTTAGGTGGCACTTTTC
GGGGAAATGTGCGCGGAACCCCTATTTGTTTATTTTTCTAAATACATTCAAATATGTATCCGCTCATGAG
ACAATAACCCTGATAAATGCTTCAATAATATTGAAAAAGGAAGAGTATGAGTATTCAACATTTCCGTGTC
GCCCTTATTCCCTTTTTTGCGGCATTTTGCCTTCCTGTTTTTGCTCACCCAGAAACGCTGGTGAAAGTAA
AAGATGCTGAAGATCAGTTGGGTGCACGAGTGGGTTACATCGAACTGGATCTCAACAGCGGTAAGATCCT
TGAGAGTTTTCGCCCCGAAGAACGTTTTCCAATGATGAGCACTTTTAAAGTTCTGCTATGTGGCGCGGTA
TTATCCCGTATTGACGCCGGGCAAGAGCAACTCGGTCGCCGCATACACTATTCTCAGAATGACTTGGTTG
AGTACTCACCAGTCACAGAAAAGCATCTTACGGATGGCATGACAGTAAGAGAATTATGCAGTGCTGCCAT
AACCATGAGTGATAACACTGCGGCCAACTTACTTCTGACAACGATCGGAGGACCGAAGGAGCTAACCGCT
TTTTTGCACAACATGGGGGATCATGTAACTCGCCTTGATCGTTGGGAACCGGAGCTGAATGAAGCCATAC
CAAACGACGAGCGTGACACCACGATGCCTGTAGCAATGGCAACAACGTTGCGCAAACTATTAACTGGCGA
ACTACTTACTCTAGCTTCCCGGCAACAATTAATAGACTGGATGGAGGCGGATAAAGTTGCAGGACCACTT
CTGCGCTCGGCCCTTCCGGCTGGCTGGTTTATTGCTGATAAATCTGGAGCCGGTGAGCGTGGGTCTCGCG
GTATCATTGCAGCACTGGGGCCAGATGGTAAGCCCTCCCGTATCGTAGTTATCTACACGACGGGGAGTCA
GGCAACTATGGATGAACGAAATAGACAGATCGCTGAGATAGGTGCCTCACTGATTAAGCATTGGTAACTG
TCAGACCAAGTTTACTCATATATACTTTAGATTGATTTAAAACTTCATTTTTAATTTAAAAGGATCTAGG
TGAAGATCCTTTTTGATAATCTCATGACCAAAATCCCTTAACGTGAGTTTTCGTTCCACTGAGCGTCAGA
CCCCGTAGAAAAGATCAAAGGATCTTCTTGAGATCCTTTTTTTCTGCGCGTAATCTGCTGCTTGCAAACA
AAAAAACCACCGCTACCAGCGGTGGTTTGTTTGCCGGATCAAGAGCTACCAACTCTTTTTCCGAAGGTAA
CTGGCTTCAGCAGAGCGCAGATACCAAATACTGTTCTTCTAGTGTAGCCGTAGTTAGGCCACCACTTCAA
GAACTCTGTAGCACCGCCTACATACCTCGCTCTGCTAATCCTGTTACCAGTGGCTGCTGCCAGTGGCGAT
AAGTCGTGTCTTACCGGGTTGGACTCAAGACGATAGTTACCGGATAAGGCGCAGCGGTCGGGCTGAACGG
GGGGTTCGTGCACACAGCCCAGCTTGGAGCGAACGACCTACACCGAACTGAGATACCTACAGCGTGAGCT
ATGAGAAAGCGCCACGCTTCCCGAAGGGAGAAAGGCGGACAGGTATCCGGTAAGCGGCAGGGTCGGAACA
GGAGAGCGCACGAGGGAGCTTCCAGGGGGAAACGCCTGGTATCTTTATAGTCCTGTCGGGTTTCGCCACC
TCTGACTTGAGCGTCGATTTTTGTGATGCTCGTCAGGGGGGCGGAGCCTATGGAAAAACGCCAGCAACGC
GGCCTTTTTACGGTTCCTGGCCTTTTGCTGGCCTTTTGCTCACATGTTCTTTCCTGCGTTATCCCCTGAT
TCTGTGGATAACCGTATTACCGCCTTTGAGTGAGCTGATACCGCTCGCCGCAGCCGAACGACCGAGCGCA
GCGAGTCAGTGAGCGAGGAAGCGGAAGAGCGCCCAATACGCAAACCGCCTCTCCCCGCGCGTTGGCCGAT
TCATTAATGCAGCTGGCACGACAGGTTTCCCGACTGGAAAGCGGGCAGTGAGCGCAACGCAATTAATGTG
AGTTAGCTCACTCATTAGGCACCCCAGGCTTTACACTTTATGCTTCCGGCTCGTATGTTGTGTGGAATTG
TGAGCGGATAACAATTTCACACAGGAAACAGCTATGACCATGATTACGCCAAGCGCGCAATTAACCCTCA
CTAAAGGGAACAAAAGCTGGAGCTGCAAGC
